>Addgene plasmid #200495 | pKLV2-U6gRNA5(NDUFA1(12))-PGKpuro2ABFP-W | addgene full sequence | sequence record 418903 | Addgene NGS Result
ACGACCCCCGCCCATTGACGTCAATAATGACGTATGTTCCCATAGTAACGCCAATAGGGACTTTCCATTG
ACGTCAATGGGTGGAGTATTTACGGTAAACTGCCCACTTGGCAGTACATCAAGTGTATCATATGCCAAGT
ACGCCCCCTATTGACGTCAATGACGGTAAATGGCCCGCCTGGCATTATGCCCAGTACATGACCTTATGGG
ACTTTCCTACTTGGCAGTACATCTACGTATTAGTCATCGCTATTACCATGGTGATGCGGTTTTGGCAGTA
CATCAATGGGCGTGGATAGCGGTTTGACTCACGGGGATTTCCAAGTCTCCACCCCATTGACGTCAATGGG
AGTTTGTTTTGGCACCAAAATCAACGGGACTTTCCAAAATGTCGTAACAACTCCGCCCCATTGACGCAAA
TGGGCGGTAGGCGTGTACGGTGGGAGGTCTATATAAGCAGCGCGTTTTGCCTGTACTGGGTCTCTCTGGT
TAGACCAGATCTGAGCCTGGGAGCTCTCTGGCTAACTAGGGAACCCACTGCTTAAGCCTCAATAAAGCTT
GCCTTGAGTGCTTCAAGTAGTGTGTGCCCGTCTGTTGTGTGACTCTGGTAACTAGAGATCCCTCAGACCC
TTTTAGTCAGTGTGGAAAATCTCTAGCAGTGGCGCCCGAACAGGGACTTGAAAGCGAAAGGGAAACCAGA
GGAGCTCTCTCGACGCAGGACTCGGCTTGCTGAAGCGCGCACGGCAAGAGGCGAGGGGCGGCGACTGGTG
AGTACGCCAAAAATTTTGACTAGCGGAGGCTAGAAGGAGAGAGATGGGTGCGAGAGCGTCAGTATTAAGC
GGGGGAGAATTAGATCGCGATGGGAAAAAATTCGGTTAAGGCCAGGGGGAAAGAAAAAATATAAATTAAA
ACATATAGTATGGGCAAGCAGGGAGCTAGAACGATTCGCAGTTAATCCTGGCCTGTTAGAAACATCAGAA
GGCTGTAGACAAATACTGGGACAGCTACAACCATCCCTTCAGACAGGATCAGAAGAACTTAGATCATTAT
ATAATACAGTAGCAACCCTCTATTGTGTGCATCAAAGGATAGAGATAAAAGACACCAAGGAAGCTTTAGA
CAAGATAGAGGAAGAGCAAAACAAAAGTAAGACCACCGCACAGCAAGCGGCCGGCCGCGCTGATCTTCAG
ACCTGGAGGAGGAGATATGAGGGACAATTGGAGAAGTGAATTATATAAATATAAAGTAGTAAAAATTGAA
CCATTAGGAGTAGCACCCACCAAGGCAAAGAGAAGAGTGGTGCAGAGAGAAAAAAGAGCAGTGGGAATAG
GAGCTTTGTTCCTTGGGTTCTTGGGAGCAGCAGGAAGCACTATGGGCGCAGCGTCAATGACGCTGACGGT
ACAGGCCAGACAATTATTGTCTGGTATAGTGCAGCAGCAGAACAATTTGCTGAGGGCTATTGAGGCGCAA
CAGCATCTGTTGCAACTCACAGTCTGGGGCATCAAGCAGCTCCAGGCAAGAATCCTGGCTGTGGAAAGAT
ACCTAAAGGATCAACAGCTCCTGGGGATTTGGGGTTGCTCTGGAAAACTCATTTGCACCACTGCTGTGCC
TTGGAATGCTAGTTGGAGTAATAAATCTCTGGAACAGATTTGGAATCACACGACCTGGATGGAGTGGGAC
AGAGAAATTAACAATTACACAAGCTTAATACACTCCTTAATTGAAGAATCGCAAAACCAGCAAGAAAAGA
ATGAACAAGAATTATTGGAATTAGATAAATGGGCAAGTTTGTGGAATTGGTTTAACATAACAAATTGGCT
GTGGTATATAAAATTATTCATAATGATAGTAGGAGGCTTGGTAGGTTTAAGAATAGTTTTTGCTGTACTT
TCTATAGTGAATAGAGTTAGGCAGGGATATTCACCATTATCGTTTCAGACCCACCTCCCAACCCCGAGGG
GACCCGACAGGCCCGAAGGAATAGAAGAAGAAGGTGGAGAGAGAGACAGAGACAGATCCATTCGATTAGT
GAACGGATCGGCACTGCGTGCGCCAATTCTGCAGACAAATGGCAGTATTCATCCACAATTTTAAAAGAAA
AGGGGGGATTGGGGGGTACAGTGCAGGGGAAAGAATAGTAGACATAATAGCAACAGACATACAAACTAAA
GAATTACAAAAACAAATTACAAAAATTCAAAATTTTCGGGTTTATTACAGGGACAGCAGAGATCCAGTTT
GGTTAGTACCGGGCCCTACGCGTCCAAGGTCGGGCAGGAAGAGGGCCTATTTCCCATGATTCCTTCATAT
TTGCATATACGATACAAGGCTGTTAGAGAGATAATTAGAATTAATTTGACTGTAAACACAAAGATATTAG
TACAAAATACGTGACGTAGAAAGTAATAATTTCTTGGGTAGTTTGCAGTTTTAAAATTATGTTTTAAAAT
GGACTATCATATGCTTACCGTAACTTGAAAGTATTTCGATTTCTTGGCTTTATATATCTTGTGGAAAGGA
CGAAACACCGGCCCCCGTTAGTGAACCTGGTTTAAGAGCTATGCTGGAAACAGCATAGCAAGTTTAAATA
AGGCTAGTCCGTTATCAACTTGAAAAAGTGGCACCGAGTCGGTGCTTTTTTTGGATCCAATTCTACCGGG
TAGGGGAGGCGCTTTTCCCAAGGCAGTCTGGAGCATGCGCTTTAGCAGCCCCGCTGGGCACTTGGCGCTA
CACAAGTGGCCTCTGGCCTCGCACACATTCCACATCCACCGGTAGGCGCCAACCGGCTCCGTTCTTTGGT
GGCCCCTTCGCGCCACCTTCTACTCCTCCCCTAGTCAGGAAGTTCCCCCCCGCCCCGCAGCTCGCGTCGT
GCAGGACGTGACAAATGGAAGTAGCACGTCTCACTAGTCTCGTGCAGATGGACAGCACCGCTGAGCAATG
GAAGCGGGTAGGCCTTTGGGGCAGCGGCCAATAGCAGCTTTGCTCCTTCGCTTTCTGGGCTCAGAGGCTG
GGAAGGGGTGGGTCCGGGGGCGGGCTCAGGGGCGGGCTCAGGGGCGGGGCGGGCGCCCGAAGGTCCTCCG
GAGGCCCGGCATTCTGCACGCTTCAAAAGCGCACGTCTGCCGCGCTGTTCTCCTCTTCCTCATCTCCGGG
CCTTTCGACCTGCATCCATCTAGATCTCGAGCAGCTGAAGCTTACCATGACCGAGTACAAGCCCACGGTG
CGCCTCGCCACCCGCGACGACGTCCCCAGGGCCGTACGCACCCTCGCCGCCGCGTTCGCCGACTACCCCG
CCACGCGCCACACCGTCGATCCGGACCGCCACATCGAGCGGGTCACCGAGCTGCAAGAACTCTTCCTCAC
GCGCGTCGGGCTCGACATCGGCAAGGTGTGGGTCGCGGACGACGGCGCCGCGGTGGCGGTCTGGACCACG
CCGGAGAGCGTCGAAGCGGGGGCGGTGTTCGCCGAGATCGGCCCGCGCATGGCCGAGTTGAGCGGTTCCC
GGCTGGCCGCGCAGCAACAGATGGAAGGCCTCCTGGCGCCGCACCGGCCCAAGGAGCCCGCGTGGTTCCT
GGCCACCGTCGGCGTCTCGCCCGACCACCAGGGCAAGGGTCTGGGCAGCGCCGTCGTGCTCCCCGGAGTG
GAGGCGGCCGAGCGCGCCGGGGTGCCCGCCTTCCTGGAGACCTCCGCGCCCCGCAACCTCCCCTTCTACG
AGCGGCTCGGCTTCACCGTCACCGCCGACGTCGAGGTGCCCGAAGGACCGCGCACCTGGTGCATGACCCG
CAAGCCCGGTGCCGGCGGCGGGTCCGGAGGAGAGGGCAGAGGAAGTCTCCTAACATGCGGTGACGTGGAG
GAGAATCCTGGCCCAATGAGCGAGCTGATTAAGGAGAACATGCACATGAAGCTGTACATGGAGGGCACCG
TGGACAACCATCACTTCAAGTGCACATCCGAGGGCGAAGGCAAGCCCTACGAGGGCACCCAGACCATGAG
AATCAAGGTGGTCGAGGGCGGCCCTCTCCCCTTCGCCTTCGACATCCTGGCTACTAGCTTCCTCTACGGC
AGCAAGACCTTCATCAACCACACCCAGGGCATCCCCGACTTCTTCAAGCAGTCCTTCCCTGAGGGCTTCA
CATGGGAGAGAGTCACCACATACGAGGACGGGGGCGTGCTGACCGCTACCCAGGACACCAGCCTCCAGGA
CGGCTGCCTCATCTACAACGTCAAGATCAGAGGGGTGAACTTCACATCCAACGGCCCTGTGATGCAGAAG
AAAACACTCGGCTGGGAGGCCTTCACCGAGACGCTGTACCCCGCTGACGGCGGCCTGGAAGGCAGAAACG
ACATGGCCCTGAAGCTCGTGGGCGGGAGCCATCTGATCGCAAACATCAAGACCACATATAGATCCAAGAA
ACCCGCTAAGAACCTCAAGATGCCTGGCGTCTACTATGTGGACTACAGACTGGAAAGAATCAAGGAGGCC
AACAACGAGACCTACGTCGAGCAGCACGAGGTGGCAGTGGCCAGATACTGCGACCTCCCTAGCAAACTGG
GGCACAAGCTTAATTGAGCGGCCGCTCAACCTCTGGATTACAAAATTTGTGAAAGATTGACTGGTATTCT
TAACTATGTTGCTCCTTTTACGCTATGTGGATACGCTGCTTTAATGCCTTTGTATCATGCTATTGCTTCC
CGTATGGCTTTCATTTTCTCCTCCTTGTATAAATCCTGGTTGCTGTCTCTTTATGAGGAGTTGTGGCCCG
TTGTCAGGCAACGTGGCGTGGTGTGCACTGTGTTTGCTGACGCAACCCCCACTGGTTGGGGCATTGCCAC
CACCTGTCAGCTCCTTTCCGGGACTTTCGCTTTCCCCCTCCCTATTGCCACGGCGGAACTCATCGCCGCC
TGCCTTGCCCGCTGCTGGACAGGGGCTCGGCTGTTGGGCACTGACAATTCCGTGGTGTTGTCGGGGAAAT
CATCGTCCTTTCCTTGGCTGCTCGCCTGTGTTGCCACCTGGATTCTGCGCGGGACGTCCTTCTGCTACGT
CCCTTCGGCCCTCAATCCAGCGGACCTTCCTTCCCGCGGCCTGCTGCCGGCTCTGCGGCCTCTTCCGCGT
CTACGCCTTCGCCCTCAGACGAGTCGGATCTCCCTTTGGGCCGCCTCCCCGCAGGTACCTTTAAGACCAA
TGACTTACAAGGCAGCTGTAGATCTTAGCCACTTTTTAAAAGAAAAGGGGGGACTGGAAGGGCTAATTCA
CTCCCAAAGAAGTCAAGATCTGCTTTTTGCCTGTACTGGGTCTCTCTGGTTAGACCAGAGTCTCTCTGGT
TAGACCAGATCTGAGCCTGGGAGCTCTCTGGCTAACTAGGGAACCCACTGCTTAAGCCTCAATAAAGCTT
GCCTTGAGTGCTTCAAGTAGTGTGTGCCCGTCTGTTGTGTGACTCTGGTAACTAGAGATCCCTCAGACCC
TTTTAGTCAGTGTGGAAAATCTCTAGCAGTTTAAACCCGCTGATCAGCCTCGACTGTGCCTTCTAGTTGC
CAGCCATCTGTTGTTTGCCCCTCCCCCGTGCCTTCCTTGACCCTGGAAGGTGCCACTCCCACTGTCCTTT
CCTAATAAAATGAGGAAATTGCATCGCATTGTCTGAGTAGGTGTCATTCTATTCTGGGGGGTGGGGTGGG
GCAGGACAGCAAGGGGGAGGATTGGGAAGTCAATAGCAGGCATGCTGGGGATGCGGTGGGCTCTATGGGC
GGCCGTTAATTAAGCTTTTGTTCCCTTTAGTGAGGGTTAATTGCGCGCTTGGCGTAATCATGGTCATAGC
TGTTTCCTGTGTGAAATTGTTATCCGCTCACAATTCCACACAACATACGAGCCGGGAGCATAAAGTGTAA
AGCCTGGGGTGCCTAATGAGTGAGCTAACTCACATTAATTGCGTTGCGCTCACTGCCCGCTTTCCAGTCG
GGAAACCTGTCGTGCCAGCTGCATTAATGAATCGGCCAACGCGCGGGGAGAGGCGGTTTGCGTATTGGGC
GCTCTTCCGCTTCCTCGCTCACTGACTCGCTGCGCTCGGTCGTTCGGCTGCGGCGAGCGGTATCAGCTCA
CTCAAAGGCGGTAATACGGTTATCCACAGAATCAGGGGATAACGCAGGAAAGAACATGTGAGCAAAAGGC
CAGCAAAAGGCCAGGAACCGTAAAAAGGCCGCGTTGCTGGCGTTTTTCCATAGGCTCCGCCCCCCTGACG
AGCATCACAAAAATCGACGCTCAAGTCAGAGGTGGCGAAACCCGACAGGACTATAAAGATACCAGGCGTT
TCCCCCTGGAAGCTCCCTCGTGCGCTCTCCTGTTCCGACCCTGCCGCTTACCGGATACCTGTCCGCCTTT
CTCCCTTCGGGAAGCGTGGCGCTTTCTCATAGCTCACGCTGTAGGTATCTCAGTTCGGTGTAGGTCGTTC
GCTCCAAGCTGGGCTGTGTGCACGAACCCCCCGTTCAGCCCGACCGCTGCGCCTTATCCGGTAACTATCG
TCTTGAGTCCAACCCGGTAAGACACGACTTATCGCCACTGGCAGCAGCCACTGGTAACAGGATTAGCAGA
GCGAGGTATGTAGGCGGTGCTACAGAGTTCTTGAAGTGGTGGCCTAACTACGGCTACACTAGAAGAACAG
TATTTGGTATCTGCGCTCTGCTGAAGCCAGTTACCTTCGGAAAAAGAGTTGGTAGCTCTTGATCCGGCAA
ACAAACCACCGCTGGTAGCGGTGGTTTTTTTGTTTGCAAGCAGCAGATTACGCGCAGAAAAAAAGGATCT
CAAGAAGATCCTTTGATCTTTTCTACGGGGTCTGACGCTCAGTGGAACGAAAACTCACGTTAAGGGATTT
TGGTCATGAGATTATCAAAAAGGATCTTCACCTAGATCCTTTTAAATTAAAAATGAAGTTTTAAATCAAT
CTAAAGTATATATGAGTAAACTTGGTCTGACAGTTACCAATGCTTAATCAGTGAGGCACCTATCTCAGCG
ATCTGTCTATTTCGTTCATCCATAGTTGCCTGACTCCCCGTCGTGTAGATAACTACGATACGGGAGGGCT
TACCATCTGGCCCCAGTGCTGCAATGATACCGCGAGACCCACGCTCACCGGCTCCAGATTTATCAGCAAT
AAACCAGCCAGCCGGAAGGGCCGAGCGCAGAAGTGGTCCTGCAACTTTATCCGCCTCCATCCAGTCTATT
AATTGTTGCCGGGAAGCTAGAGTAAGTAGTTCGCCAGTTAATAGTTTGCGCAACGTTGTTGCCATTGCTA
CAGGCATCGTGGTGTCACGCTCGTCGTTTGGTATGGCTTCATTCAGCTCCGGTTCCCAACGATCAAGGCG
AGTTACATGATCCCCCATGTTGTGCAAAAAAGCGGTTAGCTCCTTCGGTCCTCCGATCGTTGTCAGAAGT
AAGTTGGCCGCAGTGTTATCACTCATGGTTATGGCAGCACTGCATAATTCTCTTACTGTCATGCCATCCG
TAAGATGCTTTTCTGTGACTGGTGAGTACTCAACCAAGTCATTCTGAGAATAGTGTATGCGGCGACCGAG
TTGCTCTTGCCCGGCGTCAATACGGGATAATACCGCGCCACATAGCAGAACTTTAAAAGTGCTCATCATT
GGAAAACGTTCTTCGGGGCGAAAACTCTCAAGGATCTTACCGCTGTTGAGATCCAGTTCGATGTAACCCA
CTCGTGCACCCAACTGATCTTCAGCATCTTTTACTTTCACCAGCGTTTCTGGGTGAGCAAAAACAGGAAG
GCAAAATGCCGCAAAAAAGGGAATAAGGGCGACACGGAAATGTTGAATACTCATACTCTTCCTTTTTCAA
TATTATTGAAGCATTTATCAGGGTTATTGTCTCATGAGCGGATACATATTTGAATGTATTTAGAAAAATA
AACAAATAGGGGTTCCGCGCACATTTCCCCGAAAAGTGCCACCTAAATTGTAAGCGTTAATATTTTGTTA
AAATTCGCGTTAAATTTTTGTTAAATCAGCTCATTTTTTAACCAATAGGCCGAAATCGGCAAAATCCCTT
ATAAATCAAAAGAATAGACCGAGATAGGGT
[37 nt withheld, positions 8081-8117]
AAAGAACGTGGACTCCAACGTCAAAGG
[49 nt withheld, positions 8145-8193]
T
[91 nt withheld, positions 8195-8285]
G
[124 nt withheld, positions 8287-8410]
CCCATTCGCCATTCAGGCTGCGCAACTGTTGGGAAGGGCGATCGGTGCGGGCCTCTTCGCTATTACGCCA
GCTGGCGAAAGGGGGATGTGCTGCAAGGCGATTAAGTTGGGTAACGCCAGGGTTTTCCCAGTCACGACGT
TGTAAAACGACGGCCAGTGAGCGCGCGTAATACGACTCACTATAGGGCGAATTGACTAGTACATAACTTA
CGGTAAATGGCCCGCCTGGCTGACCGCCCA
Features (pLannotate 1.2.2; 28 found; start..end, strand, type, name):
    261..460     +  promoter       CMV promoter: human cytomegalovirus (CMV) immediate early promoter
    478..658     +  LTR            5' LTR (truncated): truncated 5' long terminal repeat (LTR) from HIV-1
    705..830     +  misc_feature   HIV-1 Ψ: packaging signal of human immunodeficiency virus type 1
    814..1152    +  CDS            HIV-1 gag (fragment): gag protein from human immunodeficiency virus 1; gag
   1329..1562    +  misc_feature   RRE: The Rev response element (RRE) of HIV-1 allows for Rev-dependent mRNA export from the nucleus to the cytoplasm.
   1939..2039    +  CDS            Rev (fragment): human immunodeficiency virus 1 (HIV-1) Rev protein; rev; enhances nuclear export of unspliced and incompletely spliced viral mRNAs
   2089..2206    +  misc_feature   cPPT/CTS: central polypurine tract and central termination sequence of HIV-1
   2281..2521    +  promoter       U6 promoter: RNA polymerase III promoter for human U6 snRNA
   2568..2635    +  misc_RNA       tracrRNA (fragment): trans-activating CRISPR RNA for the Streptococcus pyogenes CRISPR/Cas9 system
   2658..3157    +  promoter       PGK promoter: mouse phosphoglycerate kinase 1 promoter
   3197..3793    +  CDS            PuroR (fragment): puromycin N-acetyltransferase; pac from Streptomyces; confers resistance to puromycin
   3866..4564    +  CDS            TagBFP: TagBFP is a basic (constitutively fluorescent) blue fluorescent protein published in 2008, derived from Entacmaea quadricolor. It is reported to be a very rapidly-maturing monomer with very low acid sensitivity.
   4576..5162    +  misc_feature   WPRE: woodchuck hepatitis virus posttranscriptional regulatory element
   5156..5302    +  CDS            nef (fragment): NEF_HV1LA - Experimental evidence at protein level: Swiss-Prot protein existence level 1. Extracellular Nef protein targets CD4(+) T-lymphocytes for apoptosis by interacting with CXCR4 surface receptors. From Human immunodeficiency virus type 1 group M subtype B (isolate Lai) (HIV-1).
   5310..5488    +  LTR            5' LTR (truncated): truncated 5' long terminal repeat (LTR) from HIV-1
   5514..5625    +  polyA_signal   bGH poly(A) signal: bovine growth hormone polyadenylation signal
   5764..5782    -  promoter       T3 promoter: promoter for bacteriophage T3 RNA polymerase
   5827..5843    -  protein_bind   lac operator: The lac repressor binds to the lac operator to inhibit transcription in E. coli. This inhibition can be relieved by adding lactose or isopropyl-β-D-thiogalactopyranoside (IPTG). lac repressor encoded by lacI
   5851..5881    -  promoter       lac promoter: promoter for the E. coli lac operon
   5896..5917    -  protein_bind   CAP binding site: CAP binding activates transcription in the presence of cAMP. E. coli catabolite activator protein
   5930..6022    -  CDS            lacI (fragment): lac repressor; lacI; The lac repressor binds to the lac operator to inhibit transcription in E. coli. This inhibition can be relieved by adding lactose or isopropyl-β-D-thiogalactopyranoside (IPTG).
   6205..6793    -  rep_origin     ori: high-copy-number ColE1/pMB1/pBR322/pUC origin of replication
   6964..7824    -  CDS            AmpR: β-lactamase; bla; confers resistance to ampicillin, carbenicillin, and related antibiotics
   7825..7929    -  promoter       AmpR promoter: bla
   7982..8410    -  rep_origin     f1 ori (sequence partly withheld): f1 bacteriophage origin of replication; arrow indicates direction of (+) strand synthesis
   8415..8570    -  CDS            lacZα (fragment): LacZα fragment of β-galactosidase; lacZ fragment
   8578..8596    +  promoter       T7 promoter: promoter for bacteriophage T7 RNA polymerase
   8610..260     +  enhancer       CMV enhancer (across the origin): human cytomegalovirus immediate early enhancer
