[The description below was written by a language model from this plasmid's Addgene catalogue record and pLannotate feature annotations shown in this document.]
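Description:
pKLV2-U6gRNA5(NDUFA1(12))-PGKpuro2ABFP-W is an 8,650 bp HIV-1-based lentiviral vector that delivers a single CRISPR guide RNA against human NDUFA1, a gene also known as MWFE or CI-MWFE. It was made by inserting the guide oligonucleotides into the BbsI sites of the parental pKLV2-U6gRNA5(BbsI)-PGKpuro2ABFP-W backbone, which destroys both sites. In bacteria the plasmid replicates from a high-copy ColE1/pUC-type origin and is selected with ampicillin through the β-lactamase gene. An f1 origin and remnants of a lac/lacZα cloning region flanked by T7 and T3 promoters are also present in the backbone.

The viral genome is transcribed in packaging cells from a CMV enhancer/promoter fused to a truncated 5' LTR, an arrangement that typically removes the need for Tat. It carries the Ψ packaging signal with a gag fragment, the RRE for Rev-dependent nuclear export, and the cPPT/CTS. It ends in a truncated 3' LTR, as in self-inactivating designs, followed by a bGH polyadenylation signal. Between these elements sit two expression units. A human U6 RNA polymerase III promoter drives the NDUFA1 spacer joined to a Streptococcus pyogenes Cas9 guide scaffold, annotated as a tracrRNA fragment. A mouse PGK promoter drives puromycin N-acetyltransferase and TagBFP, which the construct name indicates are linked by a 2A peptide so that both proteins come from one transcript, with a WPRE downstream to enhance expression.

Transduced cells can therefore be selected with puromycin or tracked and sorted by blue fluorescence. The vector encodes no Cas9, so it must be used in cells that supply the nuclease separately. The associated study concerned gene dependencies in human T-cell acute lymphoblastic leukemia, although the record does not state the specific role of this NDUFA1 guide.
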