Addgene plasmid #200495: pKLV2-U6gRNA5(NDUFA1(12))-PGKpuro2ABFP-W
Purpose: Lentiviral vector expressing gRNA targeting human NDUFA1
Depositing lab: Kosuke Yusa. Depositing organization: Kyoto University, Institute for Life and Medical Sciences. Publication: Canonical BAF complex regulates the oncogenic program in human T-cell acute lymphoblastic leukemia. Aoki K, Hyuga M, Tarumoto Y, Nishibuchi G, Ueda A, Ochi Y, Sugino S, Mikami T, Kobushi H, Kato I, Akahane K, Inukai T, Takaori-Kondo A, Takita J, Ogawa S, Yusa K. Blood. 2023 Nov 3:blood.2023020857. doi: 10.1182/blood.2023020857. PubMed 37922452.
Backbone
  Vector backbone: pKLV2-U6gRNA5(BbsI)-PGKpuro2ABFP-W
  Backbone manufacturer: addgene
  Backbone size w/o insert (bp): 8648
  Total vector size (bp): 8650
  Vector type: Lentiviral
  Selectable markers: Puromycin
Growth in bacteria
  Bacterial resistance: Ampicillin, 100 μg/mL
  Growth temperature: 37°C
  Growth strain: NEB Stable
  Copy number: Unknown
Gene/Insert
  Gene/Insert name: NDUFA1(12)
  gRNA/shRNA sequence: GCCCCCGTTAGTGAACCTG
  Species: H. sapiens (human)
  Entrez Gene: NDUFA1 (a.k.a. CI-MWFE, MC1DN12, MWFE, ZNF183)
  Cloning method: Restriction Enzyme; 5′ cloning site BbsI (destroyed during cloning); 3′ cloning site BbsI (destroyed during cloning)
  Sequencing primers: 5′ AGATAATTAGAATTAATTTGACTG
Terms and licenses: Academic/Nonprofit Terms; Industry Terms: Not Available to Industry
How to cite: pKLV2-U6gRNA5(NDUFA1(12))-PGKpuro2ABFP-W was a gift from Kosuke Yusa (Addgene plasmid # 200495 ; http://n2t.net/addgene:200495 ; RRID:Addgene_200495)
